Addgene plasmid #12243: pLOX-gfp-iresTK
Depositing lab: Didier Trono. Depositing organization: Swiss Federal Institute of Technology (EPFL). Publication: Reversible immortalization of human primary cells by lentivector-mediated transfer of specific genes. Salmon P, Oberholzer J, Occhiodoro T, Morel P, Lou J, Trono D. Mol Ther. 2000 Oct . 2(4):404-14. 10.1006/mthe.2000.0141 PubMed 11020357.
Backbone
  Vector backbone: pHR'
  Backbone size w/o insert (bp): 10438
  Vector type: Mammalian Expression, Lentiviral, Cre/Lox
Growth in bacteria
  Bacterial resistance: Ampicillin, 100 μg/mL
  Growth temperature: 37°C
  Growth strain: Stbl3
  Growth instructions: Use Stbl3 or HB101 to reduce chance of recombination. Grow at 37C
  Copy number: High Copy
Gene/Insert
  Gene/Insert name: GFP, HSV1-TK (alt names: GFP; HSV-1 thymidine kinase)
  Mutation: LoxP in 3' LTR.
  Cloning method: Restriction Enzyme
  Sequencing primers: 5′ CMV Fwd for EGFP; 3′ SP6 primer rev for LoxP
Terms and licenses: Academic/Nonprofit Terms; Industry Terms: Not Available to Industry
Depositor comments: CMV promoter is upstream of the bicistronic coding cassette with GFP and HSV1-TK. During reverse transcription U3 region of the 3'LTR, with LoxP, is duplicated; LoxP sites end up flanking the genome of the integrated provirus. Upon expression of Cre, provirus is excised. Please note that the full sequence for this plasmid is approximated and not fully verified. Please visit the Trono lab http://tronolab.epfl.ch for cloning strategies, protocols, publications, and more.
How to cite: pLOX-gfp-iresTK was a gift from Didier Trono (Addgene plasmid # 12243 ; http://n2t.net/addgene:12243 ; RRID:Addgene_12243)
