[The description below was written by a language model from this plasmid's Addgene catalogue record, the feature table of its GenBank file and pLannotate feature annotations shown in this document.]
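Description:
pLOX-gfp-iresTK is an HIV-1-derived lentiviral transfer vector built on the pHR' backbone and designed so that the integrated provirus can later be removed with Cre recombinase. It is propagated in E. coli through a high-copy ColE1/pUC-type origin with ampicillin (beta-lactamase) selection. Recombination-deficient strains are recommended because of the repeated LTR sequences. The viral portion carries a full-length upstream HIV-1 LTR, the Psi packaging signal with an adjoining gag fragment, the Rev response element for Rev-dependent nuclear export of the genomic RNA, and a truncated downstream LTR. Outside the viral unit, the backbone retains an SV40 promoter/origin, E. coli gpt fragments, the SV40 small t intron and an SV40 poly(A) signal. It also contains remnants of pBR322 sequences.

The payload is a bicistronic cassette driven by the CMV immediate-early enhancer/promoter. EGFP is translated from a Kozak-initiated first cistron, and an EMCV IRES directs translation of herpes simplex virus type 1 thymidine kinase from the same transcript. GFP marks transduced cells, while TK makes them sensitive to nucleoside analogues such as ganciclovir.

A single loxP site sits in the U3 region of the 3' LTR. Because U3 is copied to the 5' end during reverse transcription, the integrated provirus ends up flanked by loxP sites and is excised when Cre is expressed. TK would then allow negative selection against cells that retain the provirus, although the record does not state this use explicitly. The vector comes from work on reversible immortalization of human primary cells.

The depositor notes that the supplied full sequence is approximate. The two annotation sets also differ slightly, one calling full-length TK and the other a truncated form.
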