LOCUS       Exported 10657 bp ds-DNA circular SYN 12-MAY-2021
DEFINITION  synthetic circular DNA
ACCESSION   .
VERSION     .
KEYWORDS    pLOX-gfp-iresTK
SOURCE      synthetic DNA construct
  ORGANISM  synthetic DNA construct
REFERENCE   1 (bases 1 to 10657)
  AUTHORS   Salmon P, Oberholzer J, Occhiodoro T, Morel P, Lou J, Trono D
  TITLE     Reversible immortalization of human primary cells by
            lentivector-mediated transfer of specific genes.
  JOURNAL   Mol Ther. 2000 Oct . 2(4):404-14.
  PUBMED    11020357
REFERENCE   2 (bases 1 to 10657)
  AUTHORS   .
  TITLE     Direct Submission
  JOURNAL   Exported May 12, 2021 from SnapGene Server 1.1.58
            http://www.snapgene.com
FEATURES             Location/Qualifiers
     source          1..10657
                     /organism="synthetic DNA construct"
                     /mol_type="other DNA"
     LTR             4..637
                     /label=3' LTR
                     /note="3' long terminal repeat (LTR) from HIV-1"
     misc_feature    684..809
                     /label=HIV-1 Psi
                     /note="packaging signal of human immunodeficiency virus
                     type 1"
     misc_feature    1302..1535
                     /label=RRE
                     /note="The Rev response element (RRE) of HIV-1 allows for
                     Rev-dependent mRNA export from the nucleus to the
                     cytoplasm."
     CDS             1720..1764
                     /codon_start=1
                     /product="antigenic peptide corresponding to amino acids
                     655 to 669 of the HIV envelope protein gp41 (Lutje Hulsik
                     et al., 2013)"
                     /label=gp41 peptide
                     /note="recognized by the 2H10 single-chain llama nanobody"
                     /translation="KNEQELLELDKWASL"
     enhancer        2043..2346
                     /label=CMV enhancer
                     /note="human cytomegalovirus immediate early enhancer"
     promoter        2347..2550
                     /label=CMV promoter
                     /note="human cytomegalovirus (CMV) immediate early
                     promoter"
     primer_bind     2501..2521
                     /label=CMV-F
                     /note="Human CMV immediate early promoter, forward primer"
     primer_bind     2547..2571
                     /label=LNCX
                     /note="Human CMV promoter, forward primer"
     regulatory      2651..2660
                     /regulatory_class="other"
                     /note="vertebrate consensus sequence for strong initiation
                     of translation (Kozak, 1987)"
     CDS             2657..3373
                     /codon_start=1
                     /product="enhanced GFP"
                     /label=EGFP
                     /translation="MVSKGEELFTGVVPILVELDGDVNGHKFSVSGEGEGDATYGKLTL
                     KFICTTGKLPVPWPTLVTTLTYGVQCFSRYPDHMKQHDFFKSAMPEGYVQERTIFFKDD
                     GNYKTRAEVKFEGDTLVNRIELKGIDFKEDGNILGHKLEYNYNSHNVYIMADKQKNGIK
                     VNFKIRHNIEDGSVQLADHYQQNTPIGDGPVLLPDNHYLSTQSALSKDPNEKRDHMVLL
                     EFVTAAGITLGMDELYK"
     CDS             2657..3373
                     /codon_start=1
                     /product="the original enhanced GFP (Yang et al., 1996)"
                     /label=EGFP
                     /note="mammalian codon-optimized"
                     /translation="MVSKGEELFTGVVPILVELDGDVNGHKFSVSGEGEGDATYGKLTL
                     KFICTTGKLPVPWPTLVTTLTYGVQCFSRYPDHMKQHDFFKSAMPEGYVQERTIFFKDD
                     GNYKTRAEVKFEGDTLVNRIELKGIDFKEDGNILGHKLEYNYNSHNVYIMADKQKNGIK
                     VNFKIRHNIEDGSVQLADHYQQNTPIGDGPVLLPDNHYLSTQSALSKDPNEKRDHMVLL
                     EFVTAAGITLGMDELYK"
     primer_bind     complement(2702..2723)
                     /label=EGFP-N
                     /note="EGFP, reverse primer"
     primer_bind     complement(2963..2982)
                     /label=EXFP-R
                     /note="For distinguishing EGFP variants, reverse primer"
     primer_bind     3310..3331
                     /label=EGFP-C
                     /note="EGFP, forward primer"
     misc_feature    3469..3930
                     /label=IRES
                     /note="internal ribosome entry site (IRES) of the
                     encephalomyocarditis virus (EMCV)"
     primer_bind     complement(3525..3542)
                     /label=IRES reverse
                     /note="IRES internal ribosome entry site, reverse primer.
                     Also called pCDH-rev"
     primer_bind     3752..3771
                     /label=IRES-F
                     /note="IRES internal ribosome entry site, forward primer"
     CDS             3935..5065
                     /codon_start=1
                     /product="herpes simplex virus thymidine kinase"
                     /label=HSV TK
                     /note="confers sensitivity to nucleoside analogs such as
                     acyclovir or ganciclovir"
                     /translation="MASYPCHQHASAFDQAARSRGHSNRRTALRPRRQQEATEVRLEQK
                     MPTLLRVYIDGPHGMGKTTTTQLLVALGSRDDIVYVPEPMTYWQVLGASETIANIYTTQ
                     HRLDQGEISAGDAAVVMTSAQITMGMPYAVTDAVLAPHIGGEAGSSHAPPPALTLIFDR
                     HPIAALLCYPAARYLMGSMTPQAVLAFVALIPPTLPGTNIVLGALPEDRHIDRLAKRQR
                     PGERLDLAMLAAIRRVYGLLANTVRYLQGGGSWREDWGQLSGTAVPPQGAEPQSNAGPR
                     PHIGDTLFTLFRAPELLAPNGDLYNVFAWALDVLAKRLRPMHVFILDYDQSPAGCRDAL
                     LQLTSGMVQTHVTTPGSIPTICDLARTFAREMGEAN"
     protein_bind    5221..5254
                     /label=loxP
                     /bound_moiety="Cre recombinase"
                     /note="Cre-mediated recombination occurs in the 8-bp core
                     sequence (GCATACAT)."
     LTR             5274..5454
                     /label=5' LTR (truncated)
                     /note="truncated 5' long terminal repeat (LTR) from HIV-1"
     promoter        complement(5479..5497)
                     /label=SP6 promoter
                     /note="promoter for bacteriophage SP6 RNA polymerase"
     primer_bind     complement(5480..5497)
                     /label=SP6
                     /note="SP6 promoter, forward primer"
     primer_bind     complement(5787..5806)
                     /label=pBRrevBam
                     /note="pBR322 vectors, tet region, downstream of BamHI,
                     reverse primer"
     primer_bind     complement(6020..6039)
                     /label=pRS-marker
                     /note="pRS vectors, use to sequence yeast selectable
                     marker"
     primer_bind     6139..6161
                     /label=pGEX 3'
                     /note="pGEX vectors, reverse primer"
     primer_bind     complement(6199..6217)
                     /label=pBRforEco
                     /note="pBR322 vectors, upsteam of EcoRI site, forward
                     primer"
     promoter        6285..6389
                     /gene="bla"
                     /label=AmpR promoter
     CDS             6390..7250
                     /codon_start=1
                     /gene="bla"
                     /product="beta-lactamase"
                     /label=AmpR
                     /note="confers resistance to ampicillin, carbenicillin, and
                     related antibiotics"
                     /translation="MSIQHFRVALIPFFAAFCLPVFAHPETLVKVKDAEDQLGARVGYI
                     ELDLNSGKILESFRPEERFPMMSTFKVLLCGAVLSRIDAGQEQLGRRIHYSQNDLVEYS
                     PVTEKHLTDGMTVRELCSAAITMSDNTAANLLLTTIGGPKELTAFLHNMGDHVTRLDRW
                     EPELNEAIPNDERDTTMPVAMATTLRKLLTGELLTLASRQQLIDWMEADKVAGPLLRSA
                     LPAGWFIADKSGAGERGSRGIIAALGPDGKPSRIVVIYTTGSQATMDERNRQIAEIGAS
                     LIKHW"
     primer_bind     complement(6608..6627)
                     /label=Amp-R
                     /note="Ampicillin resistance gene, reverse primer"
     rep_origin      7421..8009
                     /direction=RIGHT
                     /label=ori
                     /note="high-copy-number ColE1/pMB1/pBR322/pUC origin of
                     replication"
     primer_bind     7910..7929
                     /label=pBR322ori-F
                     /note="pBR322 origin, forward primer"
     primer_bind     8163..8180
                     /label=L4440
                     /note="L4440 vector, forward primer"
     primer_bind     complement(8250..8270)
                     /label=pBABE 3'
                     /note="SV40 enhancer, reverse primer for pBABE vectors"
     promoter        8255..8584
                     /label=SV40 promoter
                     /note="SV40 enhancer and early promoter"
     rep_origin      8435..8570
                     /label=SV40 ori
                     /note="SV40 origin of replication"
     primer_bind     8497..8516
                     /label=SV40pro-F
                     /note="SV40 promoter/origin, forward primer"
     intron          9718..9783
                     /label=small t intron
                     /note="SV40 (simian virus 40) small t antigen intron"
     CDS             9913..9933
                     /codon_start=1
                     /product="nuclear localization signal of SV40 (simian virus
                     40) large T antigen"
                     /label=SV40 NLS
                     /translation="PKKKRKV"
     polyA_signal    10358..10492
                     /label=SV40 poly(A) signal
                     /note="SV40 polyadenylation signal"
     primer_bind     complement(10395..10414)
                     /label=SV40pA-R
                     /note="SV40 polyA, reverse primer"
     primer_bind     10449..10468
                     /label=EBV-rev
                     /note="SV40 polyA terminator, reverse primer"
ORIGIN
        1 agttggaagg gctaattcac tcccaaagaa gacaagatat ccttgatctg tggatctacc
       61 acacacaagg ctacttccct gattagcaga actacacacc agggccaggg gtcagatatc
      121 cactgacctt tggatggtgc tacaagctag taccagttga gccagataag gtagaagagg
      181 ccaataaagg agagaacacc agcttgttac accctgtgag cctgcatggg atggatgacc
      241 cggagagaga agtgttagag tggaggtttg acagccgcct agcatttcat cacgtggccc
      301 gagagctgca tccggagtac ttcaagaact gctgatatcg agcttgctac aagggacttt
      361 ccgctgggga ctttccaggg aggcgtggcc tgggcgggac tggggagtgg cgagccctca
      421 gatcctgcat ataagcagct gctttttgcc tgtactgggt ctctctggtt agaccagatc
      481 tgagcctggg agctctctgg ctaactaggg aacccactgc ttaagcctca ataaagcttg
      541 ccttgagtgc ttcaagtagt gtgtgcccgt ctgttgtgtg actctggtaa ctagagatcc
      601 ctcagaccct tttagtcagt gtggaaaatc tctagcagtg gcgcccgaac agggacttga
      661 aagcgaaagg gaaaccagag gagctctctc gacgcaggac tcggcttgct gaagcgcgca
      721 cggcaagagg cgaggggcgg cgactggtga gtacgccaaa aattttgact agcggaggct
      781 agaaggagag agatgggtgc gagagcgtca gtattaagcg ggggagaatt agatcgcgat
      841 gggaaaaaat tcggttaagg ccagggggaa agaaaaaata taaattaaaa catatagtat
      901 gggcaagcag ggagctagaa cgattcgcag ttaatcctgg cctgttagaa acatcagaag
      961 gctgtagaca aatactggga cagctacaac catcccttca gacaggatca gaagaactta
     1021 gatcattata taatacagta gcaaccctct attgtgtgca tcaaaggata gagataaaag
     1081 acaccaagga agctttagac aagatagagg aagagcaaaa caaaagtaag accaccgcac
     1141 agcaagcggc cgctgatctt cagacctgga ggaggagata tgagggacaa ttggagaagt
     1201 gaattatata aatataaagt agtaaaaatt gaaccattag gagtagcacc caccaaggca
     1261 aagagaagag tggtgcagag agaaaaaaga gcagtgggaa taggagcttt gttccttggg
     1321 ttcttgggag cagcaggaag cactatgggc gcagcgtcaa tgacgctgac ggtacaggcc
     1381 agacaattat tgtctggtat agtgcagcag cagaacaatt tgctgagggc tattgaggcg
     1441 caacagcatc tgttgcaact cacagtctgg ggcatcaagc agctccaggc aagaatcctg
     1501 gctgtggaaa gatacctaaa ggatcaacag ctcctgggga tttggggttg ctctggaaaa
     1561 ctcatttgca ccactgctgt gccttggaat gctagttgga gtaataaatc tctggaacag
     1621 atttggaatc acacgacctg gatggagtgg gacagagaaa ttaacaatta cacaagctta
     1681 atacactcct taattgaaga atcgcaaaac cagcaagaaa agaatgaaca agaattattg
     1741 gaattagata aatgggcaag tttgtggaat tggtttaaca taacaaattg gctgtggtat
     1801 ataaaattat tcataatgat agtaggaggc ttggtaggtt taagaatagt ttttgctgta
     1861 ctttctatag tgaatagagt taggcaggga tattcaccat tatcgtttca gacccacctc
     1921 ccaaccccga ggggacccga caggcccgaa ggaatagaag aagaaggtgg agagagagac
     1981 agagacagat ccattcgatt agtgaacgga tctcgacggt atcgataagc ttgggagttc
     2041 cgcgttacat aacttacggt aaatggcccg cctggctgac cgcccaacga cccccgccca
     2101 ttgacgtcaa taatgacgta tgttcccata gtaacgccaa tagggacttt ccattgacgt
     2161 caatgggtgg agtatttacg gtaaactgcc cacttggcag tacatcaagt gtatcatatg
     2221 ccaagtacgc cccctattga cgtcaatgac ggtaaatggc ccgcctggca ttatgcccag
     2281 tacatgacct tacgggactt tcctacttgg cagtacatct acgtattagt catcgctatt
     2341 accatggtga tgcggttttg gcagtacacc aatgggcgtg gatagcggtt tgactcacgg
     2401 ggatttccaa gtctccaccc cattgacgtc aatgggagtt tgttttggca ccaaaatcaa
     2461 cgggactttc caaaatgtcg taacaactcc gccccattga cgcaaatggg cggtaggcgt
     2521 gtacggtggg aggtctatat aagcagagct cgtttagtga accgtcagat cgcctggaga
     2581 cgccatccac gctgttttga cctccataga agacaccgac tctagctaga ggatcctagc
     2641 gctaccggtc gccaccatgg tgagcaaggg cgaggagctg ttcaccgggg tggtgcccat
     2701 cctggtcgag ctggacggcg acgtaaacgg ccacaagttc agcgtgtccg gcgagggcga
     2761 gggcgatgcc acctacggca agctgaccct gaagttcatc tgcaccaccg gcaagctgcc
     2821 cgtgccctgg cccaccctcg tgaccaccct gacctacggc gtgcagtgct tcagccgcta
     2881 ccccgaccac atgaagcagc acgacttctt caagtccgcc atgcccgaag gctacgtcca
     2941 ggagcgcacc atcttcttca aggacgacgg caactacaag acccgcgccg aggtgaagtt
     3001 cgagggcgac accctggtga accgcatcga gctgaagggc atcgacttca aggaggacgg
     3061 caacatcctg gggcacaagc tggagtacaa ctacaacagc cacaacgtct atatcatggc
     3121 cgacaagcag aagaacggca tcaaggtgaa cttcaagatc cgccacaaca tcgaggacgg
     3181 cagcgtgcag ctcgccgacc actaccagca gaacaccccc atcggcgacg gccccgtgct
     3241 gctgcccgac aaccactacc tgagcaccca gtccgccctg agcaaagacc ccaacgagaa
     3301 gcgcgatcac atggtcctgc tggagttcgt gaccgccgcc gggatcactc tcggcatgga
     3361 cgagctgtac aagtccggac tcagatctcg agctcaagct tcgaattaat tctgcagtcg
     3421 acattaattc cggttatttt ccaccatatt gccgtctttt ggcaatgtga gggcccggaa
     3481 acctggccct gtcttcttga cgagcattcc taggggtctt tcccctctcg ccaaaggaat
     3541 gcaaggtctg ttgaatgtcg tgaaggaagc agttcctctg gaagcttctt gaagacaaac
     3601 aacgtctgta gcgacccttt gcaggcagcg gaacccccca cctggcgaca ggtgcctctg
     3661 cggccaaaag ccacgtgtat aagatacacc tgcaaaggcg gcacaacccc agtgccacgt
     3721 tgtgagttgg atagttgtgg aaagagtcaa atggctctcc tcaagcgtat tcaacaaggg
     3781 gctgaaggat gcccagaagg taccccattg tatgggatct gatctggggc ctcggtgcac
     3841 atgctttaca tgtgtttagt cgaggttaaa aaacgtctag gccccccgaa ccacggggac
     3901 gtggttttcc tttgaaaaac acgatgataa taccatggct tcgtacccct gccatcaaca
     3961 cgcgtctgcg ttcgaccagg ctgcgcgttc tcgcggccat agcaaccgac gtacggcgtt
     4021 gcgccctcgc cggcagcaag aagccacgga agtccgcctg gagcagaaaa tgcccacgct
     4081 actgcgggtt tatatagacg gtcctcacgg gatggggaaa accaccacca cgcaactgct
     4141 ggtggccctg ggttcgcgcg acgatatcgt ctacgtaccc gagccgatga cttactggca
     4201 ggtgctgggg gcttccgaga caatcgcgaa catctacacc acacaacacc gcctcgacca
     4261 gggtgagata tcggccgggg acgcggcggt ggtaatgaca agcgcccaga taacaatggg
     4321 catgccttat gccgtgaccg acgccgttct ggctcctcat atcggggggg aggctgggag
     4381 ctcacatgcc ccgcccccgg ccctcaccct catcttcgac cgccatccca tcgccgccct
     4441 cctgtgctac ccggccgcgc gataccttat gggcagcatg accccccagg ccgtgctggc
     4501 gttcgtggcc ctcatcccgc cgaccttgcc cggcacaaac atcgtgttgg gggcccttcc
     4561 ggaggacaga cacatcgacc gcctggccaa acgccagcgc cccggcgagc ggcttgacct
     4621 ggctatgctg gccgcgattc gccgcgttta cgggctgctt gccaatacgg tgcggtatct
     4681 gcagggcggc gggtcgtggc gggaggattg gggacagctt tcggggacgg ccgtgccgcc
     4741 ccagggtgcc gagccccaga gcaacgcggg cccacgaccc catatcgggg acacgttatt
     4801 taccctgttt cgggcccccg agttgctggc ccccaacggc gacctgtaca acgtgtttgc
     4861 ctgggccttg gacgtcttgg ccaaacgcct ccgtcccatg cacgtcttta tcctggatta
     4921 cgaccaatcg cccgccggct gccgggacgc cctgctgcaa cttacctccg ggatggtcca
     4981 gacccacgtc accacccccg gctccatacc gacgatctgc gacctggcgc gcacgtttgc
     5041 ccgggagatg ggggaggcta actgaaacac ggaaggggta ccgaattcct cgacggtacc
     5101 tttaagacca atgacttaca aggcagctgt agatcttagc cactttttaa aagaaaaggg
     5161 gggactggaa gggctaattc actcccaacg aagacaagat gggatcaatt caccatggga
     5221 ataacttcgt atagcataca ttatacgaag ttatgctgct ttttgcttgt actgggtctc
     5281 tctggttaga ccagatctga gcctgggagc tctctggcta actagggaac ccactgctta
     5341 agcctcaata aagcttgcct tgagtgcttc aagtagtgtg tgcccgtctg ttgtgtgact
     5401 ctggtaacta gagatccctc agaccctttt agtcagtgtg gaaaatctct agcagcatct
     5461 agaattaatt ccgtgtattc tatagtgtca cctaaatcgt atgtgtatga tacataaggt
     5521 tatgtattaa ttgtagccgc gttctaacga caatatgtac aagcctaatt gtgtagcatc
     5581 tggcttactg aagcagaccc tatcatctct ctcgtaaact gccgtcagag tcggtttggt
     5641 tggacgaacc ttctgagttt ctggtaacgc cgtcccgcac ccggaaatgg tcagcgaacc
     5701 aatcagcagg gtcatcgcta gccagatcct ctacgccgga cgcatcgtgg ccggcatcac
     5761 cggcgccaca ggtgcggttg ctggcgccta tatcgccgac atcaccgatg gggaagatcg
     5821 ggctcgccac ttcgggctca tgagcgcttg tttcggcgtg ggtatggtgg caggccccgt
     5881 ggccggggga ctgttgggcg ccatctcctt gcatgcacca ttccttgcgg cggcggtgct
     5941 caacggcctc aacctactac tgggctgctt cctaatgcag gagtcgcata agggagagcg
     6001 tcgaatggtg cactctcagt acaatctgct ctgatgccgc atagttaagc cagccccgac
     6061 acccgccaac acccgctgac gcgccctgac gggcttgtct gctcccggca tccgcttaca
     6121 gacaagctgt gaccgtctcc gggagctgca tgtgtcagag gttttcaccg tcatcaccga
     6181 aacgcgcgag acgaaagggc ctcgtgatac gcctattttt ataggttaat gtcatgataa
     6241 taatggtttc ttagacgtca ggtggcactt ttcggggaaa tgtgcgcgga acccctattt
     6301 gtttattttt ctaaatacat tcaaatatgt atccgctcat gagacaataa ccctgataaa
     6361 tgcttcaata atattgaaaa aggaagagta tgagtattca acatttccgt gtcgccctta
     6421 ttcccttttt tgcggcattt tgccttcctg tttttgctca cccagaaacg ctggtgaaag
     6481 taaaagatgc tgaagatcag ttgggtgcac gagtgggtta catcgaactg gatctcaaca
     6541 gcggtaagat ccttgagagt tttcgccccg aagaacgttt tccaatgatg agcactttta
     6601 aagttctgct atgtggcgcg gtattatccc gtattgacgc cgggcaagag caactcggtc
     6661 gccgcataca ctattctcag aatgacttgg ttgagtactc accagtcaca gaaaagcatc
     6721 ttacggatgg catgacagta agagaattat gcagtgctgc cataaccatg agtgataaca
     6781 ctgcggccaa cttacttctg acaacgatcg gaggaccgaa ggagctaacc gcttttttgc
     6841 acaacatggg ggatcatgta actcgccttg atcgttggga accggagctg aatgaagcca
     6901 taccaaacga cgagcgtgac accacgatgc ctgtagcaat ggcaacaacg ttgcgcaaac
     6961 tattaactgg cgaactactt actctagctt cccggcaaca attaatagac tggatggagg
     7021 cggataaagt tgcaggacca cttctgcgct cggcccttcc ggctggctgg tttattgctg
     7081 ataaatctgg agccggtgag cgtgggtctc gcggtatcat tgcagcactg gggccagatg
     7141 gtaagccctc ccgtatcgta gttatctaca cgacggggag tcaggcaact atggatgaac
     7201 gaaatagaca gatcgctgag ataggtgcct cactgattaa gcattggtaa ctgtcagacc
     7261 aagtttactc atatatactt tagattgatt taaaacttca tttttaattt aaaaggatct
     7321 aggtgaagat cctttttgat aatctcatga ccaaaatccc ttaacgtgag ttttcgttcc
     7381 actgagcgtc agaccccgta gaaaagatca aaggatcttc ttgagatcct ttttttctgc
     7441 gcgtaatctg ctgcttgcaa acaaaaaaac caccgctacc agcggtggtt tgtttgccgg
     7501 atcaagagct accaactctt tttccgaagg taactggctt cagcagagcg cagataccaa
     7561 atactgtcct tctagtgtag ccgtagttag gccaccactt caagaactct gtagcaccgc
     7621 ctacatacct cgctctgcta atcctgttac cagtggctgc tgccagtggc gataagtcgt
     7681 gtcttaccgg gttggactca agacgatagt taccggataa ggcgcagcgg tcgggctgaa
     7741 cggggggttc gtgcacacag cccagcttgg agcgaacgac ctacaccgaa ctgagatacc
     7801 tacagcgtga gcattgagaa agcgccacgc ttcccgaagg gagaaaggcg gacaggtatc
     7861 cggtaagcgg cagggtcgga acaggagagc gcacgaggga gcttccaggg ggaaacgcct
     7921 ggtatcttta tagtcctgtc gggtttcgcc acctctgact tgagcgtcga tttttgtgat
     7981 gctcgtcagg ggggcggagc ctatggaaaa acgccagcaa cgcggccttt ttacggttcc
     8041 tggccttttg ctggcctttt gctcacatgt tctttcctgc gttatcccct gattctgtgg
     8101 ataaccgtat taccgccttt gagtgagctg ataccgctcg ccgcagccga acgaccgagc
     8161 gcagcgagtc agtgagcgag gaagcggaag agcgcccaat acgcaaaccg cctctccccg
     8221 cgcgttggcc gattcattaa tgcagctgtg gaatgtgtgt cagttagggt gtggaaagtc
     8281 cccaggctcc ccagcaggca gaagtatgca aagcatgcat ctcaattagt cagcaaccag
     8341 gtgtggaaag tccccaggct ccccagcagg cagaagtatg caaagcatgc atctcaatta
     8401 gtcagcaacc atagtcccgc ccctaactcc gcccatcccg cccctaactc cgcccagttc
     8461 cgcccattct ccgccccatg gctgactaat tttttttatt tatgcagagg ccgaggccgc
     8521 ctcggcctct gagctattcc agaagtagtg aggaggcttt tttggaggcc taggcttttg
     8581 caaaaagctt ggacacaaga caggcttgcg agatatgttt gagaatacca ctttatcccg
     8641 cgtcagggag aggcagtgcg taaaaagacg cggactcatg tgaaatactg gtttttagtg
     8701 cgccagatct ctataatctc gcgcaaccta ttttcccctc gaacactttt taagccgtag
     8761 ataaacaggc tgggacactt cacatgagcg aaaaatacat cgtcacctgg gacatgttgc
     8821 agatccatgc acgtaaactc gcaagccgac tgatgccttc tgaacaatgg aaaggcatta
     8881 ttgccgtaag ccgtggcggt ctgtaccggg tgcgttactg gcgcgtgaac tgggtattcg
     8941 tcatgtcgat accgtttgta tttccagcta cgatcacgac aaccagcgcg agcttaaagt
     9001 gctgaaacgc gcagaaggcg atggcgaagg cttcatcgtt attgatgacc tggtggatac
     9061 cggtggtact gcggttgcga ttcgtgaaat gtatccaaaa gcgcactttg tcaccatctt
     9121 cgcaaaaccg gctggtcgtc cgctggttga tgactatgtt gttgatatcc cgcaagatac
     9181 ctggattgaa cagccgtggg atatgggcgt cgtattcgtc ccgccaatct ccggtcgcta
     9241 atcttttcaa cgcctggcac tgccgggcgt tgttcttttt aacttcaggc gggttacaat
     9301 agtttccagt aagtattctg gaggctgcat ccatgacaca ggcaaacctg agcgaaaccc
     9361 tgttcaaacc ccgctttaaa catcctgaaa cctcgacgct agtccgccgc tttaatcacg
     9421 gcgcacaacc gcctgtgcag tcggcccttg atggtaaaac catccctcac tggtatcgca
     9481 tgattaaccg tctgatgtgg atctggcgcg gcattgaccc acgcgaaatc ctcgacgtcc
     9541 aggcacgtat tgtgatgagc gatgccgaac gtaccgacga tgatttatac gatacggtga
     9601 ttggctaccg tggcggcaac tggatttatg agtgggcccc ggatctttgt gaaggaacct
     9661 tacttctgtg gtgtgacata attggacaaa ctacctacag agatttaaag ctctaaggta
     9721 aatataaaat ttttaagtgt ataatgtgtt aaactactga ttctaattgt ttgtgtattt
     9781 tagattccaa cctatggaac tgatgaatgg gagcagtggt ggaatgcctt taatgaggaa
     9841 aacctgtttt gctcagaaga aatgccatct agtgatgatg aggctactgc tgactctcaa
     9901 cattctactc ctccaaaaaa gaagagaaag gtagaagacc ccaaggactt tccttcagaa
     9961 ttgctaagtt ttttgagtca tgctgtgttt agtaatagaa ctcttgcttg ctttgctatt
    10021 tacaccacaa aggaaaaagc tgcactgcta tacaagaaaa ttatggaaaa atattctgta
    10081 acctttataa gtaggcataa cagttataat cataacatac tgttttttct tactccacac
    10141 aggcatagag tgtctgctat taataactat gctcaaaaat tgtgtacctt tagcttttta
    10201 atttgtaaag gggttaataa ggaatatttg atgtatagtg ccttgactag agatcataat
    10261 cagccatacc acatttgtag aggttttact tgctttaaaa aacctcccac acctccccct
    10321 gaacctgaaa cataaaatga atgcaattgt tgttgttaac ttgtttattg cagcttataa
    10381 tggttacaaa taaagcaata gcatcacaaa tttcacaaat aaagcatttt tttcactgca
    10441 ttctagttgt ggtttgtcca aactcatcaa tgtatcttat catgtctgga tcaactggat
    10501 aactcaagct aaccaaaatc atcccaaact tcccacccca taccctatta ccactgccaa
    10561 ttacctagtg gtttcattta ctctaaacct gtgattcctc tgaattattt tcattttaaa
    10621 gaaattgtat ttgttaaata tgtactacaa acttagt
//
