Features (pLannotate 1.2.2; 34 found; start..end, strand, type, name):
      1..36      +  CDS            rop (fragment): Rop protein, which maintains plasmids at low copy number; rop
    138..186     +  misc_feature   bom (fragment): basis of mobility region from pBR322
    187..466     -  CDS            TcR (fragment): tetracycline efflux protein; tet; confers resistance to tetracycline
    694..712     +  promoter       SP6 promoter: promoter for bacteriophage SP6 RNA polymerase
    737..917     -  LTR            5' LTR (truncated): truncated 5' long terminal repeat (LTR) from HIV-1
    937..970     -  protein_bind   loxP: Cre-mediated recombination occurs in the 8-bp core sequence (GCATACAT). Cre recombinase
    991..1116    -  CDS            nef (fragment): NEF_HV1BR - Experimental evidence at protein level: Swiss-Prot protein existence level 1. Extracellular Nef protein targets CD4(+) T-lymphocytes for apoptosis by interacting with CXCR4 surface receptors (PubMed:14990729). From Human immunodeficiency virus type 1 group M subtype B (isolate BRU/LAI) (HIV-1).
   1126..2121    -  CDS            ΔTK: truncated herpes simplex virus thymidine kinase (Salomon et al., 1995) confers sensitivity to nucleoside analogs such as acyclovir or ganciclovir
   2191..2256    +  CDS            UL24_HHV11 (fragment): Experimental evidence at protein level: Swiss-Prot protein existence level 1. May participate in nuclear egress of viral particles. Plays a role in the dispersal of several host nucleolar proteins including NCL/nucleolin and NPM1. Since deletion of host NCL/nucleolin negatively impact on nuclear egress, UL24 supposedly acts on this process through its effect on host nucleoli. From Human herpesvirus 1 (strain 17) (HHV-1) (Human herpes simplex virus 1).
   2261..2722    -  misc_feature   IRES: internal ribosome entry site (IRES) of the encephalomyocarditis virus (EMCV)
   2784..2817    -  misc_feature   MCS (fragment): multiple cloning site
   2818..3534    -  CDS            EGFP: EGFP is a basic (constitutively fluorescent) green fluorescent protein published in 1996, derived from Aequorea victoria. It is reported to be a rapidly-maturing weak dimer with moderate acid sensitivity.
   3641..3844    -  promoter       CMV promoter: human cytomegalovirus (CMV) immediate early promoter
   3845..4148    -  enhancer       CMV enhancer: human cytomegalovirus immediate early enhancer
   4158..4178    +  misc_feature   MCS (fragment): pBluescript multiple cloning site
   4179..4279    -  CDS            Rev (fragment): human immunodeficiency virus 1 (HIV-1) Rev protein; rev; enhances nuclear export of unspliced and incompletely spliced viral mRNAs
   4656..4889    -  misc_feature   RRE: The Rev response element (RRE) of HIV-1 allows for Rev-dependent mRNA export from the nucleus to the cytoplasm.
   5035..5398    -  CDS            HIV-1 gag (fragment): gag protein from human immunodeficiency virus 1; gag
   5382..5507    -  misc_feature   HIV-1 Ψ: packaging signal of human immunodeficiency virus type 1
   5554..5811    -  LTR            5' LTR (truncated): truncated 5' long terminal repeat (LTR) from HIV-1
   5859..6188    -  CDS            nef (fragment): NEF_HV1BR - Experimental evidence at protein level: Swiss-Prot protein existence level 1. Extracellular Nef protein targets CD4(+) T-lymphocytes for apoptosis by interacting with CXCR4 surface receptors (PubMed:14990729). From Human immunodeficiency virus type 1 group M subtype B (isolate BRU/LAI) (HIV-1).
   6355..6489    -  polyA_signal   SV40 poly(A) signal: SV40 polyadenylation signal
   6512..6595    -  CDS            large T antigen (fragment): large T antigen from SV40 (simian virus 40)
   6914..6934    -  CDS            SV40 NLS: nuclear localization signal of SV40 (simian virus 40) large T antigen
   7064..7129    -  intron         small t intron: SV40 (simian virus 40) small t antigen intron
   7131..7205    -  CDS            small t antigen (fragment): SV40 (simian virus 40) small t antigen
   7209..7514    -  CDS            frsA (fragment): FRSA_ECOLI - Also known as yafA. Experimental evidence at protein level: Swiss-Prot protein existence level 1. Catalyzes the hydrolysis of esters (PubMed:15808744). Displays esterase activity toward pNP-butyrate (PubMed:15808744). May stimulate mixed-acid fermentation by acting as a fermentation/respiration switch that down-regulates respiration and up- regulates fermentation rates (PubMed:15169777). From Escherichia coli (strain K12).
   7609..7944    -  CDS            gpt (fragment): XGPT_ECOLI - Also known as gpp, gxu. Experimental evidence at protein level: Swiss-Prot protein existence level 1. Purine salvage pathway enzyme that catalyzes the transfer of the ribosyl-5-phosphate group from 5-phospho-alpha-D-ribose 1- diphosphate (PRPP) to the N9 position of the 6-oxopurines guanine and xanthine to form the corresponding ribonucleotides GMP (guanosine 5'- monophosphate) and XMP (xanthosine 5'-monophosphate), with the release of PPi. To a lesser extent, also acts on hypoxanthine (PubMed:9100006, PubMed:3886014). Does not ribophosphorylate adenine (PubMed:3886014). From Esch
   7944..8063    -  CDS            gpt (fragment): XGPT_ECOLI - Also known as gpp, gxu. Experimental evidence at protein level: Swiss-Prot protein existence level 1. Purine salvage pathway enzyme that catalyzes the transfer of the ribosyl-5-phosphate group from 5-phospho-alpha-D-ribose 1- diphosphate (PRPP) to the N9 position of the 6-oxopurines guanine and xanthine to form the corresponding ribonucleotides GMP (guanosine 5'- monophosphate) and XMP (xanthosine 5'-monophosphate), with the release of PPi. To a lesser extent, also acts on hypoxanthine (PubMed:9100006, PubMed:3886014). Does not ribophosphorylate adenine (PubMed:3886014). From Esch
   8263..8592    -  promoter       SV40 promoter: SV40 enhancer and early promoter
   8599..8655    -  CDS            lacI (fragment): lac repressor; lacI; The lac repressor binds to the lac operator to inhibit transcription in E. coli. This inhibition can be relieved by adding lactose or isopropyl-β-D-thiogalactopyranoside (IPTG).
   8838..9426    -  rep_origin     ori: high-copy-number ColE1/pMB1/pBR322/pUC origin of replication
   9597..10457   -  CDS            AmpR: β-lactamase; bla; confers resistance to ampicillin, carbenicillin, and related antibiotics
  10458..10562   -  promoter       AmpR promoter: bla
>Addgene plasmid #12243 | pLOX-gfp-iresTK | addgene full sequence | sequence record 158513 | Addgene next-generation full plasmid sequencing result
CTCGCGCGTTTCGGTGATGACGGTGAAAACCTCTGACACATGCAGCTCCCGGAGACGGTCACAGCTTGTC
TGTAAGCGGATGCCGGGAGCAGACAAGCCCGTCAGGGCGCGTCAGCGGGTGTTGGCGGGTGTCGGGGCTG
GCTTAACTATGCGGCATCAGAGCAGATTGTACTGAGAGTGCACCATTCGACGCTCTCCCTTATGCGACTC
CTGCATTAGGAAGCAGCCCAGTAGTAGGTTGAGGCCGTTGAGCACCGCCGCCGCAAGGAATGGTGCATGC
AAGGAGATGGCGCCCAACAGTCCCCCGGCCACGGGGCCTGCCACCATACCCACGCCGAAACAAGCGCTCA
TGAGCCCGAAGTGGCGAGCCCGATCTTCCCCATCGGTGATGTCGGCGATATAGGCGCCAGCAACCGCACC
TGTGGCGCCGGTGATGCCGGCCACGATGCGTCCGGCGTAGAGGATCTGGCTAGCGATGACCCTGCTGATT
GGTTCGCTGACCATTTCCGGGTGCGGGACGGCGTTACCAGAAACTCAGAAGGTTCGTCCAACCAAACCGA
CTCTGACGGCAGTTTACGAGAGAGATGATAGGGTCTGCTTCAGTAAGCCAGATGCTACACAATTAGGCTT
GTACATATTGTCGTTAGAACGCGGCTACAATTAATACATAACCTTATGTATCATACACATACGATTTAGG
TGACACTATAGAATACACGGAATTAATTCTAGATGCTGCTAGAGATTTTCCACACTGACTAAAAGGGTCT
GAGGGATCTCTAGTTACCAGAGTCACACAACAGACGGGCACACACTACTTGAAGCACTCAAGGCAAGCTT
TATTGAGGCTTAAGCAGTGGGTTCCCTAGTTAGCCAGAGAGCTCCCAGGCTCAGATCTGGTCTAACCAGA
GAGACCCAGTACAAGCAAAAAGCAGCATAACTTCGTATAATGTATGCTATACGAAGTTATTCCCATGGTG
AATTGATCCCATCTTGTCTTCGTTGGGAGTGAATTAGCCCTTCCAGTCCCCCCTTTTCTTTTAAAAAGTG
GCTAAGATCTACAGCTGCCTTGTAAGTCATTGGTCTTAAAGGTACCGTCGAGGAATTCGGTACCCCTTCC
GTGTTTCAGTTAGCCTCCCCCATCTCCCGGGCAAACGTGCGCGCCAGGTCGCAGATCGTCGGTATGGAGC
CGGGGGTGGTGACGTGGGTCTGGACCATCCCGGAGGTAAGTTGCAGCAGGGCGTCCCGGCAGCCGGCGGG
CGATTGGTCGTAATCCAGGATAAAGACGTGCATGGGACGGAGGCGTTTGGCCAAGACGTCCAAGGCCCAG
GCAAACACGTTGTACAGGTCGCCGTTGGGGGCCAGCAACTCGGGGGCCCGAAACAGGGTAAATAACGTGT
CCCCGATATGGGGTCGTGGGCCCGCGTTGCTCTGGGGCTCGGCACCCTGGGGCGGCACGGCCGTCCCCGA
AAGCTGTCCCCAATCCTCCCGCCACGACCCGCCGCCCTGCAGATACCGCACCGTATTGGCAAGCAGCCCG
TAAACGCGGCGAATCGCGGCCAGCATAGCCAGGTCAAGCCGCTCGCCGGGGCGCTGGCGTTTGGCCAGGC
GGTCGATGTGTCTGTCCTCCGGAAGGGCCCCCAACACGATGTTTGTGCCGGGCAAGGTCGGCGGGATGAG
GGCCACGAACGCCAGCACGGCCTGGGGGGTCATGCTGCCCATAAGGTATCGCGCGGCCGGGTAGCACAGG
AGGGCGGCGATGGGATGGCGGTCGAAGATGAGGGTGAGGGCCGGGGGCGGGGCATGTGAGCTCCCAGCCT
CCCCCCCGATATGAGGAGCCAGAACGGCGTCGGTCACGGCATAAGGCATGCCCATTGTTATCTGGGCGCT
TGTCATTACCACCGCCGCGTCCCCGGCCGATATCTCACCCTGGTCGAGGCGGTGTTGTGTGGTGTAGATG
TTCGCGATTGTCTCGGAAGCCCCCAGCACCTGCCAGTAAGTCATCGGCTCGGGTACGTAGACGATATCGT
CGCGCGAACCCAGGGCCACCAGCAGTTGCGTGGTGGTGGTTTTCCCCATCCCGTGAGGACCGTCTATATA
AACCCGCAGTAGCGTGGGCATTTTCTGCTCCAGGCGGACTTCCGTGGCTTCTTGCTGCCGGCGAGGGCGC
AACGCCGTACGTCGGTTGCTATGGCCGCGAGAACGCGCAGCCTGGTCGAACGCAGACGCGTGTTGATGGC
AGGGGTACGAAGCCATGGTATTATCATCGTGTTTTTCAAAGGAAAACCACGTCCCCGTGGTTCGGGGGGC
CTAGACGTTTTTTAACCTCGACTAAACACATGTAAAGCATGTGCACCGAGGCCCCAGATCAGATCCCATA
CAATGGGGTACCTTCTGGGCATCCTTCAGCCCCTTGTTGAATACGCTTGAGGAGAGCCATTTGACTCTTT
CCACAACTATCCAACTCACAACGTGGCACTGGGGTTGTGCCGCCTTTGCAGGTGTATCTTATACACGTGG
CTTTTGGCCGCAGAGGCACCTGTCGCCAGGTGGGGGGTTCCGCTGCCTGCAAAGGGTCGCTACAGACGTT
GTTTGTCTTCAAGAAGCTTCCAGAGGAACTGCTTCCTTCACGACATTCAACAGACCTTGCATTCCTTTGG
CGAGAGGGGAAAGACCCCTAGGAATGCTCGTCAAGAAGACAGGGCCAGGTTTCCGGGCCCTCACATTGCC
AAAAGACGGCAATATGGTGGAAAATAACCGGAATTAATGTCGACTGCAGAATTAATTCGAAGCTTGAGCT
CGAGATCTGAGTCCGGACTTGTACAGCTCGTCCATGCCGAGAGTGATCCCGGCGGCGGTCACGAACTCCA
GCAGGACCATGTGATCGCGCTTCTCGTTGGGGTCTTTGCTCAGGGCGGACTGGGTGCTCAGGTAGTGGTT
GTCGGGCAGCAGCACGGGGCCGTCGCCGATGGGGGTGTTCTGCTGGTAGTGGTCGGCGAGCTGCACGCTG
CCGTCCTCGATGTTGTGGCGGATCTTGAAGTTCACCTTGATGCCGTTCTTCTGCTTGTCGGCCATGATAT
AGACGTTGTGGCTGTTGTAGTTGTACTCCAGCTTGTGCCCCAGGATGTTGCCGTCCTCCTTGAAGTCGAT
GCCCTTCAGCTCGATGCGGTTCACCAGGGTGTCGCCCTCGAACTTCACCTCGGCGCGGGTCTTGTAGTTG
CCGTCGTCCTTGAAGAAGATGGTGCGCTCCTGGACGTAGCCTTCGGGCATGGCGGACTTGAAGAAGTCGT
GCTGCTTCATGTGGTCGGGGTAGCGGCTGAAGCACTGCACGCCGTAGGTCAGGGTGGTCACGAGGGTGGG
CCAGGGCACGGGCAGCTTGCCGGTGGTGCAGATGAACTTCAGGGTCAGCTTGCCGTAGGTGGCATCGCCC
TCGCCCTCGCCGGACACGCTGAACTTGTGGCCGTTTACGTCGCCGTCCAGCTCGACCAGGATGGGCACCA
CCCCGGTGAACAGCTCCTCGCCCTTGCTCACCATGGTGGCGACCGGTAGCGCTAGGATCCTCTAGCTAGA
GTCGGTGTCTTCTATGGAGGTCAAAACAGCGTGGATGGCGTCTCCAGGCGATCTGACGGTTCACTAAACG
AGCTCTGCTTATATAGACCTCCCACCGTACACGCCTACCGCCCATTTGCGTCAATGGGGCGGAGTTGTTA
CGACATTTTGGAAAGTCCCGTTGATTTTGGTGCCAAAACAAACTCCCATTGACGTCAATGGGGTGGAGAC
TTGGAAATCCCCGTGAGTCAAACCGCTATCCACGCCCATTGATGTACTGCCAAAACCGCATCACCATGGT
AATAGCGATGACTAATACGTAGATGTACTGCCAAGTAGGAAAGTCCCATAAGGTCATGTACTGGGCATAA
TGCCAGGCGGGCCATTTACCGTCATTGACGTCAATAGGGGGCGTACTTGGCATATGATACACTTGATGTA
CTGCCAAGTGGGCAGTTTACCGTAAATACTCCACCCATTGACGTCAATGGAAAGTCCCTATTGGCGTTAC
TATGGGAACATACGTCATTATTGACGTCAATGGGCGGGGGTCGTTGGGCGGTCAGCCAGGCGGGCCATTT
ACCGTAAGTTATGTAACGCGGAACTCCCAAGCTTATCGATACCGTCGAGATCCGTTCACTAATCGAATGG
ATCTGTCTCTGTCTCTCTCTCCACCTTCTTCTTCTATTCCTTCGGGCCTGTCGGGTCCCCTCGGGGTTGG
GAGGTGGGTCTGAAACGATAATGGTGAATATCCCTGCCTAACTCTATTCACTATAGAAAGTACAGCAAAA
ACTATTCTTAAACCTACCAAGCCTCCTACTATCATTATGAATAATTTTATATACCACAGCCAATTTGTTA
TGTTAAACCAATTCCACAAACTTGCCCATTTATCTAATTCCAATAATTCTTGTTCATTCTTTTCTTGCTG
GTTTTGCGATTCTTCAATTAAGGAGTGTATTAAGCTTGTGTAATTGTTAATTTCTCTGTCCCACTCCATC
CAGGTCGTGTGATTCCAAATCTGTTCCAGAGATTTATTACTCCAACTAGCATTCCAAGGCACAGCAGTGG
TGCAAATGAGTTTTCCAGAGCAACCCCAAATCCCCAGGAGCTGTTGATCCTTTAGGTATCTTTCCACAGC
CAGGATTCTTGCCTGGAGCTGCTTGATGCCCCAGACTGTGAGTTGCAACAGATGCTGTTGCGCCTCAATA
GCCCTCAGCAAATTGTTCTGCTGCTGCACTATACCAGACAATAATTGTCTGGCCTGTACCGTCAGCGTCA
TTGACGCTGCGCCCATAGTGCTTCCTGCTGCTCCCAAGAACCCAAGGAACAAAGCTCCTATTCCCACTGC
TCTTTTTTCTCTCTGCACCACTCTTCTCTTTGCCTTGGTGGGTGCTACTCCTAATGGTTCAATTTTTACT
ACTTTATATTTATATAATTCACTTCTCCAATTGTCCCTCATATCTCCTCCTCCAGGTCTGAAGATCAGCG
GCCGCTTGCTGTGCGGTGGTCTTACTTTTGTTTTGCTCTTCCTCTATCTTGTCTAAAGCTTCCTTGGTGT
CTTTTATCTCTATCCTTTGATGCACACAATAGAGGGTTGCTACTGTATTATATAATGATCTAAGTTCTTC
TGATCCTGTCTGAAGGGATGGTTGTAGCTGTCCCAGTATTTGTCTACAGCCTTCTGATGTTTCTAACAGG
CCAGGATTAACTGCGAATCGTTCTAGCTCCCTGCTTGCCCATACTATATGTTTTAATTTATATTTTTTCT
TTCCCCCTGGCCTTAACCGAATTTTTTCCCATCGCGATCTAATTCTCCCCCGCTTAATACTGACGCTCTC
GCACCCATCTCTCTCCTTCTAGCCTCCGCTAGTCAAAATTTTTGGCGTACTCACCAGTCGCCGCCCCTCG
CCTCTTGCCGTGCGCGCTTCAGCAAGCCGAGTCCTGCGTCGAGAGAGCTCCTCTGGTTTCCCTTTCGCTT
TCAAGTCCCTGTTCGGGCGCCACTGCTAGAGATTTTCCACACTGACTAAAAGGGTCTGAGGGATCTCTAG
TTACCAGAGTCACACAACAGACGGGCACACACTACTTGAAGCACTCAAGGCAAGCTTTATTGAGGCTTAA
GCAGTGGGTTCCCTAGTTAGCCAGAGAGCTCCCAGGCTCAGATCTGGTCTAACCAGAGAGACCCAGTACA
GGCAAAAAGCAGCTGCTTATATGCAGGATCTGAGGGCTCGCCACTCCCCAGTCCCGCCCAGGCCACGCCT
CCCTGGAAAGTCCCCAGCGGAAAGTCCCTTGTAGCAAGCTCGATATCAGCAGTTCTTGAAGTACTCCGGA
TGCAGCTCTCGGGCCACGTGATGAAATGCTAGGCGGCTGTCAAACCTCCACTCTAACACTTCTCTCTCCG
GGTCATCCATCCCATGCAGGCTCACAGGGTGTAACAAGCTGGTGTTCTCTCCTTTATTGGCCTCTTCTAC
CTTATCTGGCTCAACTGGTACTAGCTTGTAGCACCATCCAAAGGTCAGTGGATATCTGACCCCTGGCCCT
GGTGTGTAGTTCTGCTAATCAGGGAAGTAGCCTTGTGTGTGGTAGATCCACAGATCAAGGATATCTTGTC
TTCTTTGGGAGTGAATTAGCCCTTCCAACTACTAAGTTTGTAGTACATATTTAACAAATACAATTTCTTT
AAAATGAAAATAATTCAGAGGAATCACAGGTTTAGAGTAAATGAAACCACAGGTAATTGGCAGTGGTAAT
AGGGTATGGGGTGGGAAGTTTGGGATGATTTTGGTTAGCTTGAGTTATCCAGTTGATCCAGACATGATAA
GATACATTGATGAGTTTGGACAAACCACAACTAGAATGCAGTGAAAAAAATGCTTTATTTGTGAAATTTG
TGATGCTATTGCTTTATTTGTAACCATTATAAGCTGCAATAAACAAGTTAACAACAACAATTGCATTCAT
TTTATGTTTCAGGTTCAGGGGGAGGTGTGGGAGGTTTTTTAAAGCAAGTAAAACCTCTACAAATGTGGTA
TGGCTGATTATGATCTCTAGTCAAGGCACTATACATCAAATATTCCTTATTAACCCCTTTACAAATTAAA
AAGCTAAAGGTACACAATTTTTGAGCATAGTTATTAATAGCAGACACTCTATGCCTGTGTGGAGTAAGAA
AAAACAGTATGTTATGATTATAACTGTTATGCCTACTTATAAAGGTTACAGAATATTTTTCCATAATTTT
CTTGTATAGCAGTGCAGCTTTTTCCTTTGTGGTGTAAATAGCAAAGCAAGCAAGAGTTCTATTACTAAAC
ACAGCATGACTCAAAAAACTTAGCAATTCTGAAGGAAAGTCCTTGGGGTCTTCTACCTTTCTCTTCTTTT
TTGGAGGAGTAGAATGTTGAGAGTCAGCAGTAGCCTCATCATCACTAGATGGCATTTCTTCTGAGCAAAA
CAGGTTTTCCTCATTAAAGGCATTCCACCACTGCTCCCATTCATCAGTTCCATAGGTTGGAATCTAAAAT
ACACAAACAATTAGAATCAGTAGTTTAACACATTATACACTTAAAAATTTTATATTTACCTTAGAGCTTT
AAATCTCTGTAGGTAGTTTGTCCAATTATGTCACACCACAGAAGTAAGGTTCCTTCACAAAGATCCGGGG
CCCACTCATAAATCCAGTTGCCGCCACGGTAGCCAATCACCGTATCGTATAAATCATCGTCGGTACGTTC
GGCATCGCTCATCACAATACGTGCCTGGACGTCGAGGATTTCGCGTGGGTCAATGCCGCGCCAGATCCAC
ATCAGACGGTTAATCATGCGATACCAGTGAGGGATGGTTTTACCATCAAGGGCCGACTGCACAGGCGGTT
GTGCGCCGTGATTAAAGCGGCGGACTAGCGTCGAGGTTTCAGGATGTTTAAAGCGGGGTTTGAACAGGGT
TTCGCTCAGGTTTGCCTGTGTCATGGATGCAGCCTCCAGAATACTTACTGGAAACTATTGTAACCCGCCT
GAAGTTAAAAAGAACAACGCCCGGCAGTGCCAGGCGTTGAAAAGATTAGCGACCGGAGATTGGCGGGACG
AATACGACGCCCATATCCCACGGCTGTTCAATCCAGGTATCTTGCGGGATATCAACAACATAGTCATCAA
CCAGCGGACGACCAGCCGGTTTTGCGAAGATGGTGACAAAGTGCGCTTTTGGATACATTTCACGAATCGC
AACCGCAGTACCACCGGTATCCACCAGGTCATCAATAACGATGAAGCCTTCGCCATCGCCTTCTGCGCGT
TTCAGCACTTTAAGCTCGCGCTGGTTGTCGTGATCGTAGCTGGAAATACAAACGGTATCGACATGACGAA
TACCCAGTTCACGCGCCAGTAACGCACCCGGTACAGACCGCCACGGCTTACGGCAATAATGCCTTTCCAT
TGTTCAGAAGGCATCAGTCGGCTTGCGAGTTTACGTGCATGGATCTGCAACATGTCCCAGGTGACGATGT
ATTTTTCGCTCATGTGAAGTGTCCCAGCCTGTTTATCTACGGCTTAAAAAGTGTTCGAGGGGAAAATAGG
TTGCGCGAGATTATAGAGATCTGGCGCACTAAAAACCAGTATTTCACATGAGTCCGCGTCTTTTTACGCA
CTGCCTCTCCCTGACGCGGGATAAAGTGGTATTCTCAAACATATCTCGCAAGCCTGTCTTGTGTCCAAGC
TTTTTGCAAAAGCCTAGGCCTCCAAAAAAGCCTCCTCACTACTTCTGGAATAGCTCAGAGGCCGAGGCGG
CCTCGGCCTCTGCATAAATAAAAAAAATTAGTCAGCCATGGGGCGGAGAATGGGCGGAACTGGGCGGAGT
TAGGGGCGGGATGGGCGGAGTTAGGGGCGGGACTATGGTTGCTGACTAATTGAGATGCATGCTTTGCATA
CTTCTGCCTGCTGGGGAGCCTGGGGACTTTCCACACCTGGTTGCTGACTAATTGAGATGCATGCTTTGCA
TACTTCTGCCTGCTGGGGAGCCTGGGGACTTTCCACACCCTAACTGACACACATTCCACAGCTGCATTAA
TGAATCGGCCAACGCGCGGGGAGAGGCGGTTTGCGTATTGGGCGCTCTTCCGCTTCCTCGCTCACTGACT
CGCTGCGCTCGGTCGTTCGGCTGCGGCGAGCGGTATCAGCTCACTCAAAGGCGGTAATACGGTTATCCAC
AGAATCAGGGGATAACGCAGGAAAGAACATGTGAGCAAAAGGCCAGCAAAAGGCCAGGAACCGTAAAAAG
GCCGCGTTGCTGGCGTTTTTCCATAGGCTCCGCCCCCCTGACGAGCATCACAAAAATCGACGCTCAAGTC
AGAGGTGGCGAAACCCGACAGGACTATAAAGATACCAGGCGTTTCCCCCTGGAAGCTCCCTCGTGCGCTC
TCCTGTTCCGACCCTGCCGCTTACCGGATACCTGTCCGCCTTTCTCCCTTCGGGAAGCGTGGCGCTTTCT
CATAGCTCACGCTGTAGGTATCTCAGTTCGGTGTAGGTCGTTCGCTCCAAGCTGGGCTGTGTGCACGAAC
CCCCCGTTCAGCCCGACCGCTGCGCCTTATCCGGTAACTATCGTCTTGAGTCCAACCCGGTAAGACACGA
CTTATCGCCACTGGCAGCAGCCACTGGTAACAGGATTAGCAGAGCGAGGTATGTAGGCGGTGCTACAGAG
TTCTTGAAGTGGTGGCCTAACTACGGCTACACTAGAAGAACAGTATTTGGTATCTGCGCTCTGCTGAAGC
CAGTTACCTTCGGAAAAAGAGTTGGTAGCTCTTGATCCGGCAAACAAACCACCGCTGGTAGCGGTGGTTT
TTTTGTTTGCAAGCAGCAGATTACGCGCAGAAAAAAAGGATCTCAAGAAGATCCTTTGATCTTTTCTACG
GGGTCTGACGCTCAGTGGAACGAAAACTCACGTTAAGGGATTTTGGTCATGAGATTATCAAAAAGGATCT
TCACCTAGATCCTTTTAAATTAAAAATGAAGTTTTAAATCAATCTAAAGTATATATGAGTAAACTTGGTC
TGACAGTTACCAATGCTTAATCAGTGAGGCACCTATCTCAGCGATCTGTCTATTTCGTTCATCCATAGTT
GCCTGACTCCCCGTCGTGTAGATAACTACGATACGGGAGGGCTTACCATCTGGCCCCAGTGCTGCAATGA
TACCGCGAGACCCACGCTCACCGGCTCCAGATTTATCAGCAATAAACCAGCCAGCCGGAAGGGCCGAGCG
CAGAAGTGGTCCTGCAACTTTATCCGCCTCCATCCAGTCTATTAATTGTTGCCGGGAAGCTAGAGTAAGT
AGTTCGCCAGTTAATAGTTTGCGCAACGTTGTTGCCATTGCTACAGGCATCGTGGTGTCACGCTCGTCGT
TTGGTATGGCTTCATTCAGCTCCGGTTCCCAACGATCAAGGCGAGTTACATGATCCCCCATGTTGTGCAA
AAAAGCGGTTAGCTCCTTCGGTCCTCCGATCGTTGTCAGAAGTAAGTTGGCCGCAGTGTTATCACTCATG
GTTATGGCAGCACTGCATAATTCTCTTACTGTCATGCCATCCGTAAGATGCTTTTCTGTGACTGGTGAGT
ACTCAACCAAGTCATTCTGAGAATAGTGTATGCGGCGACCGAGTTGCTCTTGCCCGGCGTCAATACGGGA
TAATACCGCGCCACATAGCAGAACTTTAAAAGTGCTCATCATTGGAAAACGTTCTTCGGGGCGAAAACTC
TCAAGGATCTTACCGCTGTTGAGATCCAGTTCGATGTAACCCACTCGTGCACCCAACTGATCTTCAGCAT
CTTTTACTTTCACCAGCGTTTCTGGGTGAGCAAAAACAGGAAGGCAAAATGCCGCAAAAAAGGGAATAAG
GGCGACACGGAAATGTTGAATACTCATACTCTTCCTTTTTCAATATTATTGAAGCATTTATCAGGGTTAT
TGTCTCATGAGCGGATACATATTTGAATGTATTTAGAAAAATAAACAAATAGGGGTTCCGCGCACATTTC
CCCGAAAAGTGCCACCTGACGTCTAAGAAACCATTATTATCATGACATTAACCTATAAAAATAGGCGTAT
CACGAGGCCCTTTCGT
