>Addgene plasmid #12243 | pLOX-gfp-iresTK | addgene partial sequence | sequence record 50336 | LNCX 5'-AGCTCGTTTAGTGAACCGTCAGATC-3'
TAGAAGACACCGACTCTAGCTAGAGGATCCTAGCGCTACCGGTCGCCACCATGGTGAGCAAGGGCGAGGA
GCTGTTCACCGGGGTGGTGCCCATCCTGGTCGAGCTGGACGGCGACGTAAACGGCCACAAGTTCAGCGTG
TCCGGCGAGGGCGAGGGCGATGCCACCTACGGCAAGCTGACCCTGAAGTTCATCTGCACCACCGGCAAGC
TGCCCGTGCCCTGGCCCACCCTCGTGACCACCCTGACCTACGGCGTGCAGTGCTTCAGCCGCTACCCCGA
CCACATGAAGCAGCACGACTTCTTCAAGTCCGCCATGCCCGAAGGCTACGTCCAGGAGCGCACCATCTTC
TTCAAGGACGACGGCAACTACAAGACCCGCGCCGAGGTGAAGTTCGAGGGCGACACCCTGGTGAACCGCA
TCGAGCTGAAGGGCATCGACTTCAAGGAGGACGGCAACATCCTGGGGCACAAGCTGGAGTACAACTACAA
CAGCCACAACGTCTATATCATGGCCGACAAGCAGAAGAACGGCATCAAGGTGAACTTCAAGATCCGCCAC
AACATCGAGGACGGCAGCGTGCAGCTCGCCGACCACTACCAGCAGAACACCCCCATCGGCGACGGCCCCG
TGCTGCTGCCCGACAACCACTACCTGAGCACCCAGTCCGCCCTGAGCAAAGACCCCAACGAGAAGCGCGA
TCACATGGTCCTGCTGGAGTTCGTGACCGCCGCCGGGATCACTCTCGGCATGGACGAGCTGTACAAGTCC
GGACTCAGATCTCGAGCTCAAGCTTCGAATTAATTCTGCAGTCGACATTAATTCCGGTTATTTTCCACCA
TATTGCCGTCTTTTGGCAATGTGAGGGCCCGGAAACCTGGCCCTGTCTTCTTGACGAGCATTCCTAGGGG
TCTTTCCCCTCTCGCCAA
