>Addgene plasmid #12243 | pLOX-gfp-iresTK | addgene partial sequence | sequence record 165187 | CMV-F 5'-CGCAAATGGGCGGTAGGCGTG-3'
CTATATAAGCAGAGCTCGTTTAGTGAACCGTCAGATCGCCTGGAGACGCCATCCACGCTGTTTTGACCTC
CATAGAAGACACCGACTCTAGCTAGAGGATCCTAGCGCTACCGGTCGCCACCATGGTGAGCAAGGGCGAG
GAGCTGTTCACCGGGGTGGTGCCCATCCTGGTCGAGCTGGACGGCGACGTAAACGGCCACAAGTTCAGCG
TGTCCGGCGAGGGCGAGGGCGATGCCACCTACGGCAAGCTGACCCTGAAGTTCATCTGCACCACCGGCAA
GCTGCCCGTGCCCTGGCCCACCCTCGTGACCACCCTGACCTACGGCGTGCAGTGCTTCAGCCGCTACCCC
GACCACATGAAGCAGCACGACTTCTTCAAGTCCGCCATGCCCGAAGGCTACGTCCAGGAGCGCACCATCT
TCTTCAAGGACGACGGCAACTACAAGACCCGCGCCGAGGTGAAGTTCGAGGGCGACACCCTGGTGAACCG
CATCGAGCTGAAGGGCATCGACTTCAAGGAGGACGGCAACATCCTGGGGCACAAGCTGGAGTACAACTAC
AACAGCCACAACGTCTATATCATGGCCGACAAGCAGAAGAACGGCATCAAGGTGAACTTCAAGATCCGCC
ACAACATCGAGGACGGCAGCGTGCAGCTCGCCGACCACTACCAGCAGAACACCCCCATCGGCGACGGCCC
CGTGCTGCTGCCCGACAACCACTACCTGAGCACCCAGTCCGCCCTGAGCAAAGACCCCAACGAGAAGCGC
GATCACATGGTCCTGCTGGAGTTCGTGACCGCCGCCGGGATCACTCTCGGCATGGACGAGCTGTACAAGT
CCGGACTCAGATCTCGAGCTCAAGCTTCGAATTAATTCTGCAGTCGACATTAATTCCGGTTATTTTCCAC
CATATTGCCGTCTTTTGGCAATGTGAGGGCCCGGAAACCTGGCCCTGTCTTCTTGA
