>Addgene plasmid #12243 | pLOX-gfp-iresTK | addgene partial sequence | sequence record 165188 | IRES-F 5'-TGGCTCTCCTCAAGCGTATT-3'
GATGCCCAGAAGGTACCCCATTGTATGGGATCTGATCTGGGGCCTCGGTGCACATGCTTTACATGTGTTT
AGTCGAGGTTAAAAAACGTCTAGGCCCCCCGAACCACGGGGACGTGGTTTTCCTTTGAAAAACACGATGA
TAATACCATGGCTTCGTACCCCTGCCATCAACACGCGTCTGCGTTCGACCAGGCTGCGCGTTCTCGCGGC
CATAGCAACCGACGTACGGCGTTGCGCCCTCGCCGGCAGCAAGAAGCCACGGAAGTCCGCCTGGAGCAGA
AAATGCCCACGCTACTGCGGGTTTATATAGACGGTCCTCACGGGATGGGGAAAACCACCACCACGCAACT
GCTGGTGGCCCTGGGTTCGCGCGACGATATCGTCTACGTACCCGAGCCGATGACTTACTGGCAGGTGCTG
GGGGCTTCCGAGACAATCGCGAACATCTACACCACACAACACCGCCTCGACCAGGGTGAGATATCGGCCG
GGGACGCGGCGGTGGTAATGACAAGCGCCCAGATAACAATGGGCATGCCTTATGCCGTGACCGACGCCGT
TCTGGCTCCTCATATCGGGGGGGAGGCTGGGAGCTCACATGCCCCGCCCCCGGCCCTCACCCTCATCTTC
